>Addgene plasmid #210301 | EYFP-FKBP-DN-N-WASP | addgene full sequence | sequence record 416392 | Addgene NGS Result
CACCATGGTGGCGACCGGTAGCGCTAGCGGATCTGACGGTTCACTAAACCAGCTCTGCTTATATAGACCT
CCCACCGTACACGCCTACCGCCCATTTGCGTCAATGGGGCGGAGTTGTTACGACATTTTGGAAAGTCCCG
TTGATTTTGGTGCCAAAACAAACTCCCATTGACGTCAATGGGGTGGAGACTTGGAAATCCCCGTGAGTCA
AACCGCTATCCACGCCCATTGATGTACTGCCAAAACCGCATCACCATGGTAATAGCGATGACTAATACGT
AGATGTACTGCCAAGTAGGAAAGTCCCATAAGGTCATGTACTGGGCATAATGCCAGGCGGGCCATTTACC
GTCATTGACGTCAATAGGGGGCGTACTTGGCATATGATACACTTGATGTACTGCCAAGTGGGCAGTTTAC
CGTAAATACTCCACCCATTGACGTCAATGGAAAGTCCCTATTGGCGTTACTATGGGAACATACGTCATTA
TTGACGTCAATGGGCGGGGGTCGTTGGGCGGTCAGCCAGGCGGGCCATTTACCGTAAGTTATGTAACGCG
GAACTCCATATATGGGCTATGAACTAATGACCCCGTAATTGATTACTATTAATAACTAATGCATGGCGGT
AATACGGTTATCCACAGAATCAGGGGATAACGCAGGAAAGAACATGTGAGCAAAAGGCCAGCAAAAGGCC
AGGAACCGTAAAAAGGCCGCGTTGCTGGCGTTTTTCCATAGGCTCCGCCCCCCTGACGAGCATCACAAAA
ATCGACGCTCAAGTCAGAGGTGGCGAAACCCGACAGGACTATAAAGATACCAGGCGTTTCCCCCTGGAAG
CTCCCTCGTGCGCTCTCCTGTTCCGACCCTGCCGCTTACCGGATACCTGTCCGCCTTTCTCCCTTCGGGA
AGCGTGGCGCTTTCTCATAGCTCACGCTGTAGGTATCTCAGTTCGGTGTAGGTCGTTCGCTCCAAGCTGG
GCTGTGTGCACGAACCCCCCGTTCAGCCCGACCGCTGCGCCTTATCCGGTAACTATCGTCTTGAGTCCAA
CCCGGTAAGACACGACTTATCGCCACTGGCAGCAGCCACTGGTAACAGGATTAGCAGAGCGAGGTATGTA
GGCGGTGCTACAGAGTTCTTGAAGTGGTGGCCTAACTACGGCTACACTAGAAGAACAGTATTTGGTATCT
GCGCTCTGCTGAAGCCAGTTACCTTCGGAAAAAGAGTTGGTAGCTCTTGATCCGGCAAACAAACCACCGC
TGGTAGCGGTGGTTTTTTTGTTTGCAAGCAGCAGATTACGCGCAGAAAAAAAGGATCTCAAGAAGATCCT
TTGATCTTTTCTACGGGGTCTGACGCTCAGTGGAACGAAAACTCACGTTAAGGGATTTTGGTCATGAGAT
TATCAAAAAGGATCTTCACCTAGATCCTTTTAAATTAAAAATGAAGTTTTAAATCAATCTAAAGTATATA
TGAGTAACCTGAGGCTATGGCAGGGCCTGCCGCCCCGACGTTGGCTGCGAGCCCTGGGCCTTCACCCGAA
CTTGGGGGGTGGGGTGGGGAAAAGGAAGAAACGCGGGCGTATTGGCCCCAATGGGGTCTCGGTGGGGTAT
CGACAGAGTGCCAGCCCTGGGACCGAACCCCGCGTTTATGAACAAACGACCCAACACCGTGCGTTTTATT
CTGTCTTTTTATTGCCGTCATAGCGCGGGTTCCTTCCGGTATTGTCTCCTTCCGTGTTTCAGTTAGCCTC
CCCCTAGGGTGGGCGAAGAACTCCAGCATGAGATCCCCGCGCTGGAGGATCATCCAGCCGGCGTCCCGGA
AAACGATTCCGAAGCCCAACCTTTCATAGAAGGCGGCGGTGGAATCGAAATCTCGTGATGGCAGGTTGGG
CGTCGCTTGGTCGGTCATTTCGAACCCCAGAGTCCCGCTCAGAAGAACTCGTCAAGAAGGCGATAGAAGG
CGATGCGCTGCGAATCGGGAGCGGCGATACCGTAAAGCACGAGGAAGCGGTCAGCCCATTCGCCGCCAAG
CTCTTCAGCAATATCACGGGTAGCCAACGCTATGTCCTGATAGCGGTCCGCCACACCCAGCCGGCCACAG
TCGATGAATCCAGAAAAGCGGCCATTTTCCACCATGATATTCGGCAAGCAGGCATCGCCATGGGTCACGA
CGAGATCCTCGCCGTCGGGCATGCTCGCCTTGAGCCTGGCGAACAGTTCGGCTGGCGCGAGCCCCTGATG
CTCTTCGTCCAGATCATCCTGATCGACAAGACCGGCTTCCATCCGAGTACGTGCTCGCTCGATGCGATGT
TTCGCTTGGTGGTCGAATGGGCAGGTAGCCGGATCAAGCGTATGCAGCCGCCGCATTGCATCAGCCATGA
TGGATACTTTCTCGGCAGGAGCAAGGTGAGATGACAGGAGATCCTGCCCCGGCACTTCGCCCAATAGCAG
CCAGTCCCTTCCCGCTTCAGTGACAACGTCGAGCACAGCTGCGCAAGGAACGCCCGTCGTGGCCAGCCAC
GATAGCCGCGCTGCCTCGTCTTGCAGTTCATTCAGGGCACCGGACAGGTCGGTCTTGACAAAAAGAACCG
GGCGCCCCTGCGCTGACAGCCGGAACACGGCGGCATCAGAGCAGCCGATTGTCTGTTGTGCCCAGTCATA
GCCGAATAGCCTCTCCACCCAAGCGGCCGGAGAACCTGCGTGCAATCCATCTTGTTCAATCATGCGAAAC
GATCCTCATCCTGTCTCTTGATCGATCTTTGCAAAAGCCTAGGCCTCCAAAAAAGCCTCCTCACTACTTC
TGGAATAGCTCAGAGGCCGAGGCGGCCTCGGCCTCTGCATAAATAAAAAAAATTAGTCAGCCATGGGGCG
GAGAATGGGCGGAACTGGGCGGAGTTAGGGGCGGGATGGGCGGAGTTAGGGGCGGGACTATGGTTGCTGA
CTAATTGAGATGCATGCTTTGCATACTTCTGCCTGCTGGGGAGCCTGGGGACTTTCCACACCTGGTTGCT
GACTAATTGAGATGCATGCTTTGCATACTTCTGCCTGCTGGGGAGCCTGGGGACTTTCCACACCCTAACT
GACACACATTCCACAGCTGGTTCTTTCCGCCTCAGGACTCTTCCTTTTTCAATATTATTGAAGCATTTAT
CAGGGTTATTGTCTCATGAGCGGATACATATTTGAATGTATTTAGAAAAATAAACAAATAGGGGTTCCGC
GCACATTTCCCCGAAAAGTGCCACCTG
[124 nt withheld, positions 3248-3371]
C
[91 nt withheld, positions 3373-3463]
A
[49 nt withheld, positions 3465-3513]
CCTTTGACGTTGGAGTCCACGTTCTTT
[37 nt withheld, positions 3541-3577]
ACCCTATCTCGGTCTATTCTTTTGATTTATAAGGGATTTTGCCGATTTCGGCCTATTGGTTAAAAAATGA
GCTGATTTAACAAAAATTTAACGCGAATTTTAACAAAATATTAACGCTTACAATTTACGCCTTAAGATAC
ATTGATGAGTTTGGACAAACCACAACTAGAATGCAGTGAAAAAAATGCTTTATTTGTGAAATTTGTGATG
CTATTGCTTTATTTGTAACCATTATAAGCTGCAATAAACAAGTTAACAACAACAATTGCATTCATTTTAT
GTTTCAGGTTCAGGGGGAGGTGTGGGAGGTTTTTTAAAGCAAGTAAAACCTCTACAAATGTGGTATGGCT
GATTATGATCAGTTATCTAGATCCGGTGGATCCCGGGCCCGCGGTACCGTCGACTGCAGAATTCTCAGTC
TTCCCATTCATCATCATCCTCAAAATCTTCATCATCATCTTCATCCTCATCTTCGTCTGAAGAATGAATG
GCTTTGCTCCTCTTCTGCATCACTTCCATTAATGCACCTACAATTCCTGAAGTGGGTGCAGGTGCTGGTG
GTGTAGACTCTGGGGCATCAGTTACAGATTTCAGTTGAATACCCTGTCGTATCTGGTCTAAAAGTGCATC
CCTTCCAGAGCAGGACACCGGCCGACTGTTCTGTTCCACTTTTTTTAGCTGAGCACCCTCTCTAATTTGA
TCTAAAAGAGCTGCTTTGCTTCCTGCAGGAGTTGGAACTTGGTGGTCACCATCAGAAGGGAGGCCAGGGG
GAGGTGGTGGCCCTGGTGGAGGTGGAGGTGGCGGCGGAGGTGGTGGTGCCACTGACCCGCTCACTGACAG
AGGTGGAGGTGGTGGTGGAGGCCCTGAAGGTGCTGAGGAGGGAAGAGCTGGAAGTGGAGGAGGGTACATC
CTGTTTGGCGGTGGTGGAGGGGCTCCTACACCTGGCCTGGATGGAGGCGGTGGTGGCGGTGCAGCTGTGG
GAGCTCTTGAAGGTGGTGGAGGAGGAGCCCCTCTTCCCCTGGCAGGAGGGGGAGGAGGGCCCGAGCTATG
TGGAGGCGGGGGAGGAGGGGGCGGCCCTCCCCTTGATGGTGGTGGAGGTGGTGGTGCTTGCCTTCGCAGT
TCATTTTTAACAGCTTCAACACCTCCTGTTTTTTCAATGAAGTCATATATAACTTTTGATGTTTCTCTGT
CTTTAAGTTGTGCCTCTGAGATTCCACACATATCAAAAAGATTCTTCAATTCTGGATCCAAATTATTCAG
ATCAAAGCCAGTATTCGGATCCCAACCCACATGTCCAATGTGTTGGAAATTGCTTGGTGTTCCAATATCT
GCCTTAGTTAACCTCTTCTTTTTAGCTTTTCCTTTTTTCTTTTCTTTGGTATGGGAGATGTTGTTGATTT
GCGGACCATAAAATCTATTTGTTGTAATTTCTGGATTTTTTATGTCAACTGTTGCCATGGGTAGATTAGG
ACCATTTGGGGGGTCTCGTCTTTTCTCAGATTTCCTTTGTCGTCGTCCCAACAAGTCTGTAACTGCTTTT
CGGAATTTTTTTGCTTCTTCTTCATTGGCAAAATTAAGAGCAACTTGACAGGTATCTCCAGCAAAGGTAT
GAAAATATCCTCTAGGACTATTATATACGGAAGCTTGAGCTCGAGGACCACCAGCACTACCACCAGCACT
ACCACCAGCACTACCACCAGCACTACCACCAGCACTTTCCAGTTTTAGAAGCTCCACATCGAAGACGAGA
GTGGCATGTGGTGGGATGATGCCTGGGTGCCCAGTGGCACCATAGGCATAATCTGGAGATATAGTCAGTT
TGGCTCTCTGACCCACACTCATCTGGGCAACCCCTTCTTCCCAGCCTCGGATCACCTCCTGCTTGCCTAG
CATAAACTTAAAGGGCTTGTTTCTGTCCCGGGAGGAATCAAATTTCTTTCCATCTTCAAGCATCCCGGTG
TAGTGCACCACGCAGGTCTGGCCGCGCTTGGGGAAGGTGCGCCCGTCTCCTGGGGAGATGGTTTCCACCT
GCACTCCACCACCAGCACTCTTGTACAGCTCGTCCATGCCGAGAGTGATCCCGGCGGCGGTCACGAACTC
CAGCAGGACCATGTGATCGCGCTTCTCGTTGGGGTCTTTGCTCAGGGCGGACTGGTAGCTCAGGTAGTGG
TTGTCGGGCAGCAGCACGGGGCCGTCGCCGATGGGGGTGTTCTGCTGGTAGTGGTCGGCGAGCTGCACGC
TGCCGTCCTCGATGTTGTGGCGGATCTTGAAGTTCACCTTGATGCCGTTCTTCTGCTTGTCGGCCATGAT
ATAGACGTTGTGGCTGTTGTAGTTGTACTCCAGCTTGTGCCCCAGGATGTTGCCGTCCTCCTTGAAGTCG
ATGCCCTTCAGCTCGATGCGGTTCACCAGGGTGTCGCCCTCGAACTTCACCTCGGCGCGGGTCTTGTAGT
TGCCGTCGTCCTTGAAGAAGATGGTGCGCTCCTGGACGTAGCCTTCGGGCATGGCGGACTTGAAGAAGTC
GTGCTGCTTCATGTGGTCGGGGTAGCGGGCGAAGCACTGCAGGCCGTAGCCGAAGGTGGTCACGAGGGTG
GGCCAGGGCACGGGCAGCTTGCCGGTGGTGCAGATGAACTTCAGGGTCAGCTTGCCGTAGGTGGCATCGC
CCTCGCCCTCGCCGGACACGCTGAACTTGTGGCCGTTTACGTCGCCGTCCAGCTCGACCAGGATGGGCAC
CACCCCGGTGAACAGCTCCTCGCCCTTGCT
Features (pLannotate 1.2.2; 16 found; start..end, strand, type, name):
     51..254     -  promoter       CMV promoter: human cytomegalovirus (CMV) immediate early promoter
    255..558     -  enhancer       CMV enhancer: human cytomegalovirus immediate early enhancer
    733..1321    -  rep_origin     ori: high-copy-number ColE1/pMB1/pBR322/pUC origin of replication
   1543..1559    +  polyA_signal   bGH poly(A) signal (fragment): bovine growth hormone polyadenylation signal
   1650..1697    -  polyA_signal   HSV TK poly(A) signal: herpes simplex virus thymidine kinase polyadenylation signal (Cole and Stacy, 1985)
   1756..1908    -  CDS            ble (fragment): BLE_KLEPN - Experimental evidence at protein level: Swiss-Prot protein existence level 1. Binding protein with a strong affinity to the bleomycin family of antibiotics. Binds to CL990; an antimitotic-antibiotic compound. From Klebsiella pneumoniae.
   1929..2723    -  CDS            NeoR/KanR: aminoglycoside phosphotransferase from Tn5; aph(3')-II (or nptII); confers resistance to neomycin, kanamycin, and G418 (Geneticin®)
   2758..3115    -  promoter       SV40 promoter: SV40 enhancer and early promoter
   3117..3221    -  promoter       AmpR promoter: bla
   3248..3676    +  rep_origin     f1 ori (sequence partly withheld): f1 bacteriophage origin of replication; arrow indicates direction of (+) strand synthesis
   3710..3831    -  polyA_signal   SV40 poly(A) signal: SV40 polyadenylation signal
   3854..3938    -  CDS            large T antigen (fragment): large T antigen from SV40 (simian virus 40)
   3955..3991    -  misc_feature   MCS (fragment): multiple cloning site
   3995..5215    -  CDS            WASL (fragment): WASL_BOVIN - Experimental evidence at protein level: Swiss-Prot protein existence level 1. Regulates actin polymerization by stimulating the actin- nucleating activity of the Arp2/3 complex (PubMed:17609109). Involved in various processes, such as mitosis and cytokinesis, via its role in the regulation of actin polymerization. Together with CDC42, involved in the extension and maintenance of the formation of thin, actin-rich surface projections called filopodia. In addition to its role in the cytoplasm, also plays a role in the nucleus by regulating gene transcription, probably by promoting nu
   5294..5614    -  CDS            DmrB: F36V mutant of FK506-binding protein FKBP12 binds synthetic ligands that do not bind wild-type FKBP
   5627..6       -  CDS            EYFP (across the origin): EYFP is a basic (constitutively fluorescent) green/yellow fluorescent protein published in 1996, derived from Aequorea victoria. It is reported to be a very rapidly-maturing weak dimer with high acid sensitivity.
