[The description below was written by a language model from this plasmid's Addgene catalogue record and pLannotate feature annotations shown in this document.]
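Description:
EYFP-FKBP-DN-N-WASP is a mammalian expression plasmid built on the Clontech EYFP-C1 backbone, with a sequenced length of about 6.3 kb. It replicates at high copy in E. coli from a ColE1/pUC-type origin and also carries an f1 phage origin. A single Tn5 aminoglycoside phosphotransferase gene (NeoR/KanR) serves both hosts. A bacterial promoter drives it for kanamycin selection, and the SV40 enhancer/early promoter with an HSV TK polyadenylation signal drives it for G418 selection of transfected mammalian cells.

The payload is a single fusion open reading frame expressed from the CMV immediate-early enhancer and promoter and terminated by the SV40 poly(A) signal. From the N terminus it consists of the yellow fluorescent protein EYFP, an FKBP12-derived domain, and a roughly 1.2 kb N-WASP (WASL) fragment. The automated annotation matches the FKBP domain to the F36V "DmrB" variant, whereas the catalogue simply calls it FKBP. The WASL fragment matches the bovine Swiss-Prot entry best, and the name labels it "DN", presumably dominant negative. The record does not say which mutation or truncation makes it so, and it lists the insert species as synthetic.

N-WASP normally stimulates Arp2/3-dependent actin nucleation. FKBP domains are commonly used as ligand-inducible dimerization modules that recruit a fusion protein to a chosen intracellular site, while EYFP allows that relocalization to be followed by microscopy. The stated purpose is a control for targeted actin nucleation, used in work on a tool that manipulates intracellular structures through de novo actin polymerization. The dimerization partner and the ligand are not described in the record.
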