Addgene plasmid #210301: EYFP-FKBP-DN-N-WASP
Purpose: control for targeted actin nucleation
Depositing lab: Takanari Inoue. Depositing organization: Johns Hopkins University and School of Medicine. Publication: ActuAtor, a Listeria-inspired molecular tool for physical manipulation of intracellular organizations through de novo actin polymerization. Nakamura H, Rho E, Lee CT, Itoh K, Deng D, Watanabe S, Razavi S, Matsubayashi HT, Zhu C, Jung E, Rangamani P, Watanabe S, Inoue T. Cell Rep. 2023 Sep 2:113089. doi: 10.1016/j.celrep.2023.113089. PubMed 37734382.
Backbone
  Vector backbone: EYFP-C1
  Backbone manufacturer: Clontech
  Backbone size w/o insert (bp): 4700
  Vector type: Mammalian Expression
  Selectable markers: Neomycin (select with G418)
Growth in bacteria
  Bacterial resistance: Kanamycin, 50 μg/mL
  Growth temperature: 37°C
  Growth strain: DH5alpha
  Copy number: High Copy
Gene/Insert
  Gene/Insert name: EYFP-FKBP-DN-N-WASP
  Species: Synthetic
  Promoter: CMV
  Tag / fusion protein: EYFP (N terminal on insert)
  Cloning method: Unknown
  Sequencing primers: 5′ CMV-F; 3′ SV40 pA-R
Terms and licenses: Academic/Nonprofit Terms; Industry Terms: Not Available to Industry
How to cite: EYFP-FKBP-DN-N-WASP was a gift from Takanari Inoue (Addgene plasmid # 210301 ; http://n2t.net/addgene:210301 ; RRID:Addgene_210301)
